Addgene plasmid #229293: pXTK056 [Con-Pro_glpT-Ecoli_PartType8]
Purpose: XanthoMoClo Golden Gate Part Plasmid for cloning, contains Constitutive-Promoter_glpT-Ecoli_PartType8
Depositing lab: Michael Springer. Depositing organization: Harvard Medical School. Publication: XanthoMoClo horizontal line A Robust Modular Cloning Genetic Toolkit for the Genera Xanthobacter and Roseixanthobacter. Soltysiak MPM, Ory ALH, Lee AD, Christophersen CE, Jalihal AP, Springer M. ACS Synth Biol. 2025 Apr 18;14(4):1173-1190. doi: 10.1021/acssynbio.4c00806. Epub 2025 Mar 13. PubMed 40080684.
Backbone
  Vector backbone: pXTK
  Vector type: Bacterial Expression
Growth in bacteria
  Bacterial resistance: Ampicillin, 100 μg/mL
  Growth temperature: 37°C
  Growth strain: DH5alpha
  Copy number: Low Copy
Gene/Insert
  Gene/Insert name: glpT Promoter (E coli) (alt name: Constitutive-Promoter_glpT-Ecoli_PartType8)
  Species: Escherichia coli
  Cloning method: Restriction Enzyme; 5′ cloning site unknown (unknown if destroyed)
Terms and licenses: Academic/Nonprofit Terms; Industry Terms: Not Available to Industry
How to cite: pXTK056 [Con-Pro_glpT-Ecoli_PartType8] was a gift from Michael Springer (Addgene plasmid # 229293 ; http://n2t.net/addgene:229293 ; RRID:Addgene_229293)
