[The description below was written by a language model from this plasmid's Addgene catalogue record and pLannotate feature annotations shown in this document.]
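Description:
pXTK056 [Con-Pro_glpT-Ecoli_PartType8] is a small (1,862 nt) Golden Gate part plasmid from the XanthoMoClo modular cloning toolkit, which was developed for genetic engineering of bacteria in the genera Xanthobacter and Roseixanthobacter. It is built on the pXTK backbone, catalogued as a bacterial expression vector, and serves as a storage vehicle for a single standardized part rather than as a functional expression construct in its own right. The plasmid is propagated in E. coli under ampicillin selection. The feature table shows a TEM-type beta-lactamase gene (bla) driven by its native AmpR promoter and followed by the bacteriophage fd central terminator, together with a ColE1/pMB1-family origin of replication. The catalogue entry lists the plasmid as low copy, whereas the automated annotation labels this origin as a high-copy type. The record does not resolve that discrepancy.

The payload is the glpT promoter from Escherichia coli, classified in the toolkit as a constitutive promoter and formatted as a "Part Type 8" module. The automated annotation did not detect this promoter as a feature. It presumably lies in one of the unannotated stretches, the largest being the roughly 250 nt gap between the origin and the AmpR promoter, but its exact position is not stated. In a MoClo-style system, such a part is normally released by a Type IIS restriction enzyme with defined overhangs that dictate its position in a hierarchical assembly. However, the specific enzyme, the overhangs and the role of the Type 8 position are not given here, and the cloning sites are recorded as unknown. The plasmid is intended as a source of a constitutive promoter when assembling multi-part constructs with the XanthoMoClo toolkit.
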