Features (pLannotate 1.2.2; 4 found; start..end, strand, type, name):
      1..589     +  rep_origin     ori: high-copy-number ColE1/pMB1/pBR322/pUC origin of replication
    840..931     +  promoter       AmpR promoter: bla
    932..1789    +  CDS            bla: BLAT_ECOLX - Experimental evidence at protein level: Swiss-Prot protein existence level 1. TEM-type are the most prevalent beta-lactamases in enterobacteria; they hydrolyze the beta-lactam bond in susceptible beta-lactam antibiotics, thus conferring resistance to penicillins and cephalosporins. TEM-3 and TEM-4 are capable of hydrolyzing cefotaxime and ceftazidime. TEM-5 is capable of hydrolyzing ceftazidime. TEM-6 is capable of hydrolyzing ceftazidime and aztreonam. TEM-8/CAZ-2, TEM- 16/CAZ-7 and TEM-24/CAZ-6 are markedly active against ceftazidime. IRT- 4 shows resistance to beta-lactamase in
   1796..1835    +  terminator     fd terminator: central terminator from bacteriophage fd (Otsuka and Kunisawa, 1982)
>Addgene plasmid #229293 | pXTK056 [Con-Pro_glpT-Ecoli_PartType8] | addgene full sequence | sequence record 464684 | Addgene NGS Result
TTGAGATCCTTTTTTTCTGCGCGTAATCTGCTGCTTGCAAACAAAAAAACCACCGCTACCAGCGGTGGTT
TGTTTGCCGGATCAAGAGCTACCAACTCTTTTTCCGAAGGTAACTGGCTTCAGCAGAGCGCAGATACCAA
ATACTGTTCTTCTAGTGTAGCCGTAGTTAGGCCACCACTTCAAGAACTCTGTAGCACCGCCTACATACCT
CGCTCTGCTAATCCTGTTACCAGTGGCTGCTGCCAGTGGCGATAAGTCGTGTCTTACCGGGTTGGACTCA
AGACGATAGTTACCGGATAAGGCGCAGCGGTCGGGCTGAACGGGGGGTTCGTGCACACAGCCCAGCTTGG
AGCGAACGACCTACACCGAACTGAGATACCTACAGCGTGAGCTATGAGAAAGCGCCACGCTTCCCGAAGG
GAGAAAGGCGGACAGGTATCCGGTAAGCGGCAGGGTCGGAACAGGAGAGCGCACGAGGGAGCTTCCAGGG
GGAAACGCCTGGTATCTTTATAGTCCTGTCGGGTTTCGCCACCTCTGACTTGAGCGTCGATTTTTGTGAT
GCTCGTCAGGGGGGCGGAGCCTATGGAAAAACGCCAGCAACGCGAGTCGGTCTCTGCTGGAAAGTGAAAC
GTGATTTCATGCGTCATTTTGAACATTTTGTAAATCTTATTTAATAATGTGTGCGGCAATTCACATTTAA
TTTATGAATGTTTTCTTAACATCGCGGCAACTCAAGAAACGGCAGGTTCGGATCTTAGCTACTAGAGAAA
GAGGAGAAATACTAGAATGTGAGACCAGAGTAGCCCGCCTAATGAGCGGGCTTTTTTTTAATTCCCCTAT
TTGTTTATTTTTCTAAATACATTCAAATATGTATCCGCTCATGAGACAATAACCCTGATAAATGCTTCAA
TAATATTGAAAAAGGAAGAGTATGAGCATTCAGCATTTTCGTGTGGCGCTGATTCCGTTTTTTGCGGCGT
TTTGCCTGCCGGTGTTTGCGCATCCGGAAACCCTGGTGAAAGTGAAAGATGCGGAAGATCAACTGGGTGC
GCGCGTGGGCTATATTGAACTGGATCTGAACAGCGGCAAAATTCTGGAATCTTTTCGTCCGGAAGAACGT
TTTCCGATGATGAGCACCTTTAAAGTGCTGCTGTGCGGTGCGGTTCTGAGCCGTGTGGATGCGGGCCAGG
AACAACTGGGCCGTCGTATTCATTATAGCCAGAACGATCTGGTGGAATATAGCCCGGTGACCGAAAAACA
TCTGACCGATGGCATGACCGTGCGTGAACTGTGCAGCGCGGCGATTACCATGAGCGATAACACCGCGGCG
AACCTGCTGCTGACGACCATTGGCGGTCCGAAAGAACTGACCGCGTTTCTGCATAACATGGGCGATCATG
TGACCCGTCTGGATCGTTGGGAACCGGAACTGAACGAAGCGATTCCGAACGATGAACGTGATACCACCAT
GCCGGCAGCAATGGCGACCACCCTGCGTAAACTGCTGACGGGTGAGCTGCTGACCCTGGCAAGCCGCCAG
CAACTGATTGATTGGATGGAAGCGGATAAAGTGGCGGGTCCGCTGCTGCGTAGCGCGCTGCCGGCTGGCT
GGTTTATTGCGGATAAAAGCGGTGCGGGCGAACGTGGCAGCCGTGGCATTATTGCGGCGCTGGGCCCGGA
TGGTAAACCGAGCCGTATTGTGGTGATTTATACCACCGGCAGCCAGGCGACGATGGATGAACGTAACCGT
CAGATTGCGGAAATTGGCGCGAGCCTGATTAAACATTGGTAAACCGATACAATTAAAGGCTCCTTTTGGA
GCCTTTTTTTTTGGACGACCCTTGTCAGATCAAAGGATCTTC
